>Addgene plasmid #166709 | pCI-Flag-NEDD4L∆WW3 | addgene full sequence | sequence record 329115 | Addgene NGS Result
CTTCAATATTGGCCATTAGCCATATTATTCATTGGTTATATAGCATAAATCAATATTGGCTATTGGCCAT
TGCATACGTTGTATCTATATCATAATATGTACATTTATATTGGCTCATGTCCAATATGACCGCCATGTTG
GCATTGATTATTGACTAGTTATTAATAGTAATCAATTACGGGGTCATTAGTTCATAGCCCATATATGGAG
TTCCGCGTTACATAACTTACGGTAAATGGCCCGCCTGGCTGACCGCCCAACGACCCCCGCCCATTGACGT
CAATAATGACGTATGTTCCCATAGTAACGCCAATAGGGACTTTCCATTGACGTCAATGGGTGGAGTATTT
ACGGTAAACTGCCCACTTGGCAGTACATCAAGTGTATCATATCCCAAGTCCGCCCCCTATTGACGTCAAT
GACGGTAAATGGCCCGCCTGGCATTATGCCCAGTACATGACCTTACGGGACTTTCCTACTTGGCAGTACA
TCTACGTATTAGTCATCGCTATTACCATGGTGATGCGGTTTTGGCAGTACACCAATGGGCGTGGATAGCG
GTTTGACTCACGGGGATTTCCAAGTCTCCACCCCATTGACGTCAATGGGAGTTTGTTTTGGCACCAAAAT
CAACGGGACTTTCCAAAATGTCGTAACAACTGCGATCGCCCGCCCCGTTGACGCAAATGGGCGGTAGGCG
TGTACGGTGGGAGGTCTATATAAGCAGAGCTCGTTTAGTGAACCGTCAGATCACTAGAAGCTTTATTGCG
GTAGTTTATCACAGTTAAATTGCTAACGCAGTCAGTGCTTCTGACACAACAGTCTCGAACTTAAGCTGCA
GTGACTCTCTTAAGGTAGCCTTGCAGAAGTTGGTCGTGAGGCACTGGGCAGGTAAGTATCAAGGTTACAA
GACAGGTTTAAGGAGACCAATAGAAACTGGGCTTGTCGAGACAGAGAAGACTCTTGCGTTTCTGATAGGC
ACCTATTGGTCTTACTGACATCCACTTTGCCTTTCTCTCCACAGGTGTCCACTCCCAGTTCAATTACAGC
TCTTAAGGCTAGAGTACTTAATACGACTCACTATAGGCTAGCCTCGAGAATTCGCCATGGATTACAAGGA
TGACGACGATAAGGGCCATATGGAACGACCCTATACATTTAAGGACTTTCTCCTCAGACCAAGAAGTCAT
AAGTCTCGAGTTAAGGGATTTTTGCGATTGAAAATGGCCTATATGCCAAAAAATGGAGGTCAAGATGAAG
AAAACAGTGACCAGAGGGATGACATGGAGCATGGATGGGAAGTTGTTGACTCAAATGACTCGGCTTCTCA
GCACCAAGAGGAACTTCCTCCTCCTCCTCTGCCTCCCGGGTGGGAAGAAAAAGTGGACAATTTAGGCCGA
ACTTACTATGTCAACCACAACAACCGGACCACTCAGTGGCACAGACCAAGCCTGATGGACGTGTCCTCGG
AGTCGGACAATAACATCAGACAGATCAACCAGGAGGCAGCACACCGGCGCTTCCGCTCCCGCAGGCACAT
CAGCGAAGACTTGGAGCCCGAGCCCTCGGAGGGCGGGGATGTCCCCGAGCCTTGGGAGACCATTTCAGAG
GAAGTGAATATCGCTGGAGACTCTCTCGGTCTGGCTCTGCCCCCACCACCGGCCTCCCCAGGATCTCGGA
CCAGCCCTCAGGAGCTGTCAGAGGAACTAAGCAGAAGGCTTCAGATCACTCCAGACTCCAATGGGGAACA
GTTCAGCTCTTTGATTCAAAGAGAACCCTCCTCAAGGTTGAGGTCATGCAGTGTCACCGACGCAGTTGCA
GAACAGGGCCATCTACCACCGCCCAGTGCCCCAGCTGGGAGAGCGCGTTCATCAACTGTCACGGGTGGTG
AGGAACCAACGCCATCAGTGGCCTATGTACATACCACGCCGGGTCTGCCTTCAGGCTGGGAAGAAAGAAA
AGATGCTAAGGGGCGCACATACTATGTCAATCATAACAATCGAACCACAACTTGGACTCGACCTATCATG
CAGCTTGCAGAAGATGGTGCGTCCGGATCAGCCACAAACAGTAACAACCATCTAATCGAGCCTCAGATCC
GCCGGCCTCGTAGCCTCAGCTCGCCAACAGTAACTTTATCTGCCCCGCTGGAGGGTGCCAAGGACTCACC
CGTACGTCGGGCTGTGAAAGACACCCTTTCCAACCCACAGTCCCCACAGCCATCACCTTACAACTCCCCC
AAACCACAACACAAAGTCACACAGAGCTTCTTGCCACCCGGCTGGGAAATGAGGATAGCGCCAAACGGCC
GGCCCTTCTTCATTGATCATAACACAAAGACTACAACCGCCGAAGATCCACGTTTGAAATTTCCAGTACA
TATGCGGTCAAAGACATCTTTAAACCCCAATGACCTTGGCCCCCTTCCTCCTGGCTGGGAAGAAAGAATT
CACTTGGATGGCCGAACGTTTTATATTGATCATAATAGCAAAATTACTCAGTGGGAAGACCCAAGACTGC
AGAACCCAGCTATTACTGGTCCGGCTGTCCCTTACTCCAGAGAATTTAAGCAGAAATATGACTACTTCAG
GAAGAAATTAAAGAAACCTGCTGATATCCCCAATAGGTTTGAAATGAAACTTCACAGAAATAACATATTT
GAAGAGTCCTATCGGAGAATTATGTCCGTGAAAAGACCAGATGTCCTAAAAGCTAGACTGTGGATTGAGT
TTGAATCAGAGAAAGGTCTTGACTATGGGGGTGTGGCCAGAGAATGGTTCTTCTTACTGTCCAAAGAGAT
GTTCAACCCCTACTACGGCCTCTTTGAGTACTCTGCCACGGACAACTACACCCTTCAGATCAACCCTAAT
TCAGGCCTCTGTAATGAGGATCATTTGTCCTACTTCACTTTTATTGGAAGAGTTGCTGGTCTGGCCGTAT
TTCATGGGAAGCTCTTAGATGGTTTCTTCATTAGACCATTTTACAAGATGATGTTGGGAAAGCAGATAAC
CCTGAATGACATGGAATCTGTGGATAGTGAATATTACAACTCTTTGAAATGGATCCTGGAGAATGACCCT
ACTGAGCTGGACCTCATGTTCTGCATAGACGAAGAAAACTTTGGACAGACATATCAAGTGGATTTGAAGC
CCAATGGGTCAGAAATAATGGTCACAAATGAAAACAAAAGGGAATATATCGACTTAGTCATCCAGTGGAG
ATTTGTGAACAGGGTCCAGAAGCAGATGAACGCCTTCTTGGAGGGATTCACAGAACTACTTCCTATTGAT
TTGATTAAAATTTTTGACGAAAATGAGCTGGAGTTGCTCATGTGCGGCCTCGGTGATGTGGATGTGAATG
ACTGGAGACAGCATTCTATTTACAAGAACGGCTACTGCCCAAACCACCCCGTCATTCAGTGGTTCTGGAA
GGCTGTGCTACTCATGGACGCCGAAAAGCGTATCCGGTTACTGCAGTTTGTCACAGGGACATCGCGAGTA
CCTATGAATGGATTTGCCGAACTTTATGGTTCCAATGGTCCTCAGCTGTTTACAATAGAGCAATGGGGCA
GTCCTGAGAAACTGCCCAGAGCTCACACATGCTTTAATCGCCTTGACTTACCTCCATATGAAACCTTTGA
AGATTTACGAGAGAAACTTCTCATGGCCGTGGAAAATGCTCAAGGATTTGAAGGGGTGGATTAAGCGGCC
GCTTCCCTTTAGTGAGGGTTAATGCTTCGAGCAGACATGATAAGATACATTGATGAGTTTGGACAAACCA
CAACTAGAATGCAGTGAAAAAAATGCTTTATTTGTGAAATTTGTGATGCTATTGCTTTATTTGTAACCAT
TATAAGCTGCAATAAACAAGTTAACAACAACAATTGCATTCATTTTATGTTTCAGGTTCAGGGGGAGATG
TGGGAGGTTTTTTAAAGCAAGTAAAACCTCTACAAATGTGGTAAAATCCGATAAGGATCGATCCGGGCTG
GCGTAATAGCGAAGAGGCCCGCACCGATCGCCCTTCCCAACAGTTGCGCAGCCTGAATGGCGAATGG
[124 nt withheld, positions 4058-4181]
C
[91 nt withheld, positions 4183-4273]
A
[49 nt withheld, positions 4275-4323]
CCTTTGACGTTGGAGTCCACGTTCTTT
[37 nt withheld, positions 4351-4387]
ACCCTATCTCGGTCTATTCTTTTGATTTATAAGGGATTTTGCCGATTTCGGCCTATTGGTTAAAAAATGA
GCTGATTTAACAAAAATTTAACGCGAATTTTAACAAAATATTAACGCTTACAATTTCCTGATGCGGTATT
TTCTCCTTACGCATCTGTGCGGTATTTCACACCGCATACGCGGATCTGCGCAGCACCATGGCCTGAAATA
ACCTCTGAAAGAGGAACTTGGTTAGGTACCTTCTGAGGCGGAAAGAACCAGCTGTGGAATGTGTGTCAGT
TAGGGTGTGGAAAGTCCCCAGGCTCCCCAGCAGGCAGAAGTATGCAAAGCATGCATCTCAATTAGTCAGC
AACCAGGTGTGGAAAGTCCCCAGGCTCCCCAGCAGGCAGAAGTATGCAAAGCATGCATCTCAATTAGTCA
GCAACCATAGTCCCGCCCCTAACTCCGCCCATCCCGCCCCTAACTCCGCCCAGTTCCGCCCATTCTCCGC
CCCATGGCTGACTAATTTTTTTTATTTATGCAGAGGCCGAGGCCGCCTCGGCCTCTGAGCTATTCCAGAA
GTAGTGAGGAGGCTTTTTTGGAGGCCTAGGCTTTTGCAAAAAGCTTGATTCTTCTGACACAACAGTCTCG
AACTTAAGGCTAGAGCCACCATGATTGAACAAGATGGATTGCACGCAGGTTCTCCGGCCGCTTGGGTGGA
GAGGCTATTCGGCTATGACTGGGCACAACAGACAATCGGCTGCTCTGATGCCGCCGTGTTCCGGCTGTCA
GCGCAGGGGCGCCCGGTTCTTTTTGTCAAGACCGACCTGTCCGGTGCCCTGAATGAACTGCAGGACGAGG
CAGCGCGGCTATCGTGGCTGGCCACGACGGGCGTTCCTTGCGCAGCTGTGCTCGACGTTGTCACTGAAGC
GGGAAGGGACTGGCTGCTATTGGGCGAAGTGCCGGGGCAGGATCTCCTGTCATCTCACCTTGCTCCTGCC
GAGAAAGTATCCATCATGGCTGATGCAATGCGGCGGCTGCATACGCTTGATCCGGCTACCTGCCCATTCG
ACCACCAAGCGAAACATCGCATCGAGCGAGCACGTACTCGGATGGAAGCCGGTCTTGTCGATCAGGATGA
TCTGGACGAAGAGCATCAGGGGCTCGCGCCAGCCGAACTGTTCGCCAGGCTCAAGGCGCGCATGCCCGAC
GGCGAGGATCTCGTCGTGACCCATGGCGATGCCTGCTTGCCGAATATCATGGTGGAAAATGGCCGCTTTT
CTGGATTCATCGACTGTGGCCGGCTGGGTGTGGCGGACCGCTATCAGGACATAGCGTTGGCTACCCGTGA
TATTGCTGAAGAGCTTGGCGGCGAATGGGCTGACCGCTTCCTCGTGCTTTACGGTATCGCCGCTCCCGAT
TCGCAGCGCATCGCCTTCTATCGCCTTCTTGACGAGTTCTTCTGAGCGGGACTCTGGGGTTCGAAATGAC
CGACCAAGCGACGCCCAACCTGCCATCACGATGGCCGCAATAAAATATCTTTATTTTCATTACATCTGTG
TGTTGGTTTTTTGTGTGAATCGATAGCGATAAGGATACGCGTATGGTGCACTCTCAGTACAATCTGCTCT
GATGCCGCATAGTTAAGCCAGCCCCGACACCCGCCAACACCCGCTGACGCGCCCTGACGGGCTTGTCTGC
TCCCGGCATCCGCTTACAGACAAGCTGTGACCGTCTCCGGGAGCTGCATGTGTCAGAGGTTTTCACCGTC
ATCACCGAAACGCGCGAGACGAAAGGGCCTCGTGATACGCCTATTTTTATAGGTTAATGTCATGATAATA
ATGGTTTCTTAGACGTCAGGTGGCACTTTTCGGGGAAATGTGCGCGGAACCCCTATTTGTTTATTTTTCT
AAATACATTCAAATATGTATCCGCTCATGAGACAATAACCCTGATAAATGCTTCAATAATATTGAAAAAG
GAAGAGTATGAGTATTCAACATTTCCGTGTCGCCCTTATTCCCTTTTTTGCGGCATTTTGCCTTCCTGTT
TTTGCTCACCCAGAAACGCTGGTGAAAGTAAAAGATGCTGAAGATCAGTTGGGTGCACGAGTGGGTTACA
TCGAACTGGATCTCAACAGCGGTAAGATCCTTGAGAGTTTTCGCCCCGAAGAACGTTTTCCAATGATGAG
CACTTTTAAAGTTCTGCTATGTGGCGCGGTATTATCCCGTATTGACGCCGGGCAAGAGCAACTCGGTCGC
CGCATACACTATTCTCAGAATGACTTGGTTGAGTACTCACCAGTCACAGAAAAGCATCTTACGGATGGCA
TGACAGTAAGAGAATTATGCAGTGCTGCCATAACCATGAGTGATAACACTGCGGCCAACTTACTTCTGAC
AACGATCGGAGGACCGAAGGAGCTAACCGCTTTTTTGCACAACATGGGGGATCATGTAACTCGCCTTGAT
CGTTGGGAACCGGAGCTGAATGAAGCCATACCAAACGACGAGCGTGACACCACGATGCCTGTAGCAATGG
CAACAACGTTGCGCAAACTATTAACTGGCGAACTACTTACTCTAGCTTCCCGGCAACAATTAATAGACTG
GATGGAGGCGGATAAAGTTGCAGGACCACTTCTGCGCTCGGCCCTTCCGGCTGGCTGGTTTATTGCTGAT
AAATCTGGAGCCGGTGAGCGTGGGTCTCGCGGTATCATTGCAGCACTGGGGCCAGATGGTAAGCCCTCCC
GTATCGTAGTTATCTACACGACGGGGAGTCAGGCAACTATGGATGAACGAAATAGACAGATCGCTGAGAT
AGGTGCCTCACTGATTAAGCATTGGTAACTGTCAGACCAAGTTTACTCATATATACTTTAGATTGATTTA
AAACTTCATTTTTAATTTAAAAGGATCTAGGTGAAGATCCTTTTTGATAATCTCATGACCAAAATCCCTT
AACGTGAGTTTTCGTTCCACTGAGCGTCAGACCCCGTAGAAAAGATCAAAGGATCTTCTTGAGATCCTTT
TTTTCTGCGCGTAATCTGCTGCTTGCAAACAAAAAAACCACCGCTACCAGCGGTGGTTTGTTTGCCGGAT
CAAGAGCTACCAACTCTTTTTCCGAAGGTAACTGGCTTCAGCAGAGCGCAGATACCAAATACTGTTCTTC
TAGTGTAGCCGTAGTTAGGCCACCACTTCAAGAACTCTGTAGCACCGCCTACATACCTCGCTCTGCTAAT
CCTGTTACCAGTGGCTGCTGCCAGTGGCGATAAGTCGTGTCTTACCGGGTTGGACTCAAGACGATAGTTA
CCGGATAAGGCGCAGCGGTCGGGCTGAACGGGGGGTTCGTGCACACAGCCCAGCTTGGAGCGAACGACCT
ACACCGAACTGAGATACCTACAGCGTGAGCTATGAGAAAGCGCCACGCTTCCCGAAGGGAGAAAGGCGGA
CAGGTATCCGGTAAGCGGCAGGGTCGGAACAGGAGAGCGCACGAGGGAGCTTCCAGGGGGAAACGCCTGG
TATCTTTATAGTCCTGTCGGGTTTCGCCACCTCTGACTTGAGCGTCGATTTTTGTGATGCTCGTCAGGGG
GGCGGAGCCTATGGAAAAACGCCAGCAACGCGGCCTTTTTACGGTTCCTGGCCTTTTGCTGGCCTTTTGC
TCACATGGCTCGACAGAT
Features (pLannotate 1.2.2; 20 found; start..end, strand, type, name):
    142..519     +  enhancer       CMV enhancer: human cytomegalovirus immediate early enhancer
    520..731     +  promoter       CMV promoter: human cytomegalovirus (CMV) immediate early promoter
    892..1024    +  intron         chimeric intron: chimera between introns from human β-globin and immunoglobulin heavy chain genes
   1069..1087    +  promoter       T7 promoter: promoter for bacteriophage T7 RNA polymerase
   1110..1134    +  CDS            3xFLAG (fragment): three tandem FLAG® epitope tags
   1140..3701    +  CDS            NEDD4L (fragment): NED4L_HUMAN - Also known as KIAA0439, NEDL3. Experimental evidence at protein level: Swiss-Prot protein existence level 1. E3 ubiquitin-protein ligase which accepts ubiquitin from an E2 ubiquitin-conjugating enzyme in the form of a thioester and then directly transfers the ubiquitin to targeted substrates. Inhibits TGF- beta signaling by triggering SMAD2 and TGFBR1 ubiquitination and proteasome-dependent degradation. Promotes ubiquitination and internalization of various plasma membrane channels such as ENaC, SCN2A/Nav1.2, SCN3A/Nav1.3, SCN5A/Nav1.5, SCN9A/Nav1.7, SCN10A/Nav1.8, KCNA3/Kv1.3, K
   3716..3733    -  promoter       T3 promoter (fragment): promoter for bacteriophage T3 RNA polymerase
   3751..3872    -  polyA_signal   SV40 poly(A) signal: SV40 polyadenylation signal
   3895..3963    -  CDS            large T antigen (fragment): large T antigen from SV40 (simian virus 40)
   3987..4054    +  CDS            lacZα (fragment): LacZα fragment of β-galactosidase; lacZ fragment
   4058..4486    +  rep_origin     f1 ori (sequence partly withheld): f1 bacteriophage origin of replication; arrow indicates direction of (+) strand synthesis
   4514..4565    -  misc_feature   bom (fragment): basis of mobility region from pBR322
   4630..4987    +  promoter       SV40 promoter: SV40 enhancer and early promoter
   5038..5829    +  CDS            neo: KKA2_KLEPN - Also known as kan, nptII. Experimental evidence at protein level: Swiss-Prot protein existence level 1. Resistance to kanamycin, neomycin, paromomycin, ribostamycin, butirosin and gentamicin B. From Klebsiella pneumoniae.
   5896..5944    +  polyA_signal   poly(A) signal: synthetic polyadenylation signal
   5969..6018    -  misc_feature   bom (fragment): basis of mobility region from pBR322
   6120..6155    -  CDS            rop (fragment): Rop protein, which maintains plasmids at low copy number; rop
   6250..6354    +  promoter       AmpR promoter: bla
   6355..7215    +  CDS            AmpR: β-lactamase; bla; confers resistance to ampicillin, carbenicillin, and related antibiotics
   7386..7974    +  rep_origin     ori: high-copy-number ColE1/pMB1/pBR322/pUC origin of replication
