[The description below was written by a language model from this plasmid's Addgene catalogue record and pLannotate feature annotations shown in this document.]
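Description:
pCI-Flag-NEDD4L∆WW3 is a mammalian expression plasmid of about 8 kb built on the pCI-FLAG backbone. It expresses human NEDD4L, a HECT-type E3 ubiquitin ligase, carrying a tryptophan-to-alanine substitution at position 525 (W525A) that inactivates the third WW domain. Transcription is driven by the human cytomegalovirus immediate-early enhancer and promoter. A chimeric β-globin/immunoglobulin intron follows the promoter, an element commonly included to improve mRNA processing and expression. The open reading frame begins with an N-terminal FLAG epitope supplied by the backbone; the annotation software matched it as a short fragment of a 3xFLAG element. The roughly 2.6 kb NEDD4L coding sequence comes next and is terminated by an SV40 polyadenylation signal. T7 and T3 phage promoters flank the insert and serve as convenient sequencing primer sites; the T7 promoter, in the sense orientation, could also support in vitro transcription.

In bacteria the plasmid replicates from a high-copy ColE1/pUC-type origin and is selected with ampicillin through the β-lactamase gene. An f1 origin is also present, which allows single-stranded DNA production. The annotated sequence also contains a neomycin phosphotransferase gene under the SV40 enhancer/early promoter with a synthetic poly(A) signal. This cassette would permit G418 selection of stably transfected mammalian cells, although the catalogue entry does not mention this use.

The associated work examines how PPxY motifs of AMOT engage the WW domains of NEDD4L during HIV-1 release. The construct therefore serves as a domain-specific loss-of-function variant for testing the contribution of the third WW domain to partner binding and function. The FLAG tag allows detection or immunoprecipitation of the expressed protein.
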