Addgene plasmid #166709: pCI-Flag-NEDD4L∆WW3
Purpose: expresses NEDD4L with inactivating mutation in third WW domain in mammalian cells
Depositing lab: Wesley Sundquist. Depositing organization: University of Utah. Publication: Interactions between AMOT PPxY Motifs and NEDD4L WW Domains Function in HIV-1 Release. Rheinemann L, Thompson T, Mercenne G, Paine EL, Peterson FC, Volkman BF, Alam SL, Alian A, Sundquist WI. J Biol Chem. 2021 Jul 17:100975. doi: 10.1016/j.jbc.2021.100975. PubMed 34284061.
Backbone
  Vector backbone: pCI-FLAG
  Backbone size w/o insert (bp): 5842
  Total vector size (bp): 8047
  Vector type: Mammalian Expression
Growth in bacteria
  Bacterial resistance: Ampicillin, 100 μg/mL
  Growth temperature: 37°C
  Growth strain: DH5alpha
  Copy number: Unknown
Gene/Insert
  Gene/Insert name: NEDD4L W525A
  Species: H. sapiens (human)
  Insert size (bp): 2565
  Mutation: changed tryptophan 525 to alanine
  Promoter: CMV promoter
  Tag / fusion protein: FLAG (N terminal on backbone)
  Cloning method: Ligation Independent Cloning
  Sequencing primers: 5′ TAATACGACTCACTATAGG; 3′ ATTAACCCTCACTAAAGGGA
Terms and licenses: Academic/Nonprofit Terms; Industry Terms: Not Available to Industry
How to cite: pCI-Flag-NEDD4L∆WW3 was a gift from Wesley Sundquist (Addgene plasmid # 166709 ; http://n2t.net/addgene:166709 ; RRID:Addgene_166709)
